Addgene plasmid #238239: PB_TetON_mCherry_P2AT2A_GFP-nb
Purpose: For integration of mCherry_P2AT2A_GFP-nb
Depositing lab: Denes Hnisz. Publication: Probing condensate microenvironments with a micropeptide killswitch. Zhang Y, Stoppelkamp I, Fernandez-Pernas P, Allram M, Charman M, Magalhaes AP, Piedavent-Salomon M, Sommer G, Sung YC, Meyer K, Grams N, Halko E, Dongre S, Meierhofer D, Malszycki M, Ilik IA, Aktas T, Kraushar ML, Vastenhouw N, Weitzman MD, Grebien F, Niskanen H, Hnisz D. Nature. 2025 Jun 4. doi: 10.1038/s41586-025-09141-5. PubMed 40468084.
Backbone
  Vector backbone: PB-TetON
  Vector type: Mammalian Expression
Growth in bacteria
  Bacterial resistance: Ampicillin, 100 μg/mL
  Growth temperature: 37°C
  Growth strain: DH5alpha
  Copy number: High Copy
Gene/Insert
  Gene/Insert name: mCherry_P2AT2A_GFP-nb
  Species: H. sapiens (human)
  Cloning method: Gibson Cloning
Terms and licenses: Academic/Nonprofit Terms; Industry Terms: Not Available to Industry
How to cite: PB_TetON_mCherry_P2AT2A_GFP-nb was a gift from Denes Hnisz (Addgene plasmid # 238239 ; http://n2t.net/addgene:238239 ; RRID:Addgene_238239)
