[The description below was written by a language model from this plasmid's Addgene catalogue record and pLannotate feature annotations shown in this document.]
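Description:
PB_TetON_mCherry_P2AT2A_GFP-nb is a mammalian expression plasmid built on the PB-TetON backbone, whose stated purpose is integration of a doxycycline-inducible mCherry_P2AT2A_GFP-nb cassette. The "PB" prefix suggests a piggyBac transposon design, in which a co-supplied transposase would insert the cargo into the host genome. However, the automated annotation of the 8,917 nt sequence does not identify transposon terminal repeats, so this rests on the name alone. In bacteria the plasmid replicates from a high-copy ColE1/pUC-type origin and is selected with ampicillin (AmpR). An f1 origin and remnants of lacZα, lacI and the lac promoter are carried over from the cloning backbone. The short matches to the lambda portal protein are probably stuffer or spurious hits.

The payload is driven by the TRE3G Tet-responsive promoter. It encodes mCherry followed, after an unannotated gap consistent with the tandem P2A-T2A self-cleaving peptides in the name, by an open reading frame that the software matches to a mouse immunoglobulin heavy-chain variable region. That match most likely corresponds to the GFP-binding nanobody (GFP-nb). The 2A arrangement should yield mCherry and the nanobody as separate proteins, with red fluorescence reporting induction. An HSV TK polyadenylation signal lies downstream.

A second, constitutive unit uses an EF-1α core promoter with an HTLV-1 LTR fragment to express an rtTA-type reverse Tet transactivator followed by puromycin N-acetyltransferase, ending in an SV40 poly(A) signal. How these two reading frames are linked is not annotated. Together, this makes an all-in-one Tet-On system in which stable integrants are selected with puromycin and expression is switched on with doxycycline. The associated publication concerns probing biomolecular condensates, but the record does not state this construct's specific experimental role.
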