Features (pLannotate 1.2.2; 24 found; start..end, strand, type, name):
     21..140     +  CDS            B (fragment): PORTL_LAMBD - Experimental evidence at protein level: Swiss-Prot protein existence level 1. Forms the portal vertex of the capsid (PubMed:6228056, PubMed:6232391). This portal plays critical roles in head assembly, genome packaging, neck/tail attachment, and genome ejection (Probable). The portal protein multimerizes as a single ring-shaped homododecamer arranged around a central channel (PubMed:6232391). Binds to the terminase subunits to form the packaging machine (PubMed:7799432). From Escherichia phage lambda (Bacteriophage lambda).
    658..1036    +  promoter       TRE3G promoter: 3rd-generation Tet-responsive promoter that can be activated by binding of Tet-On® 3G
   1055..1762    +  CDS            mCherry: mCherry is a basic (constitutively fluorescent) red fluorescent protein published in 2004, derived from Discosoma sp.. It is reported to be a very rapidly-maturing monomer with low acid sensitivity.
   1976..2353    +  CDS            HVM18_MOUSE: Experimental evidence at protein level: Swiss-Prot protein existence level 1. From Mus musculus (Mouse).
   2525..2573    +  polyA_signal   HSV TK poly(A) signal: herpes simplex virus thymidine kinase polyadenylation signal (Cole and Stacy, 1985)
   2664..2680    -  polyA_signal   bGH poly(A) signal (fragment): bovine growth hormone polyadenylation signal
   2804..3015    +  promoter       EF-1α core promoter: core promoter for human elongation factor EF-1α
   3028..3296    +  LTR            5' LTR (truncated): truncated 5' long terminal repeat (LTR) from human T-cell leukemia virus (HTLV) type 1
   3330..4027    +  CDS            rtTA3 (fragment): reverse tetracycline transactivator 3 activates expression from Tet-responsive promoters in the presence of doxycycline
   3957..4067    +  CDS            VP48: 3 tandem repeats of the minimal activation domain of herpes simplex virus VP16 (Cheng et al., 2013)
   4128..4727    +  CDS            PuroR: puromycin N-acetyltransferase; pac from Streptomyces alboniger; confers resistance to puromycin
   4728..4755    +  misc_feature   WPRE (fragment): woodchuck hepatitis virus posttranscriptional regulatory element
   4760..4881    +  polyA_signal   SV40 poly(A) signal: SV40 polyadenylation signal
   4899..4991    +  ncRNA          G-CSF SLDE: Accession: RF00183 - G-CSF factor stem-loop destabilising element (SLDE)
   5688..6155    +  CDS            B (fragment): PORTL_LAMBD - Experimental evidence at protein level: Swiss-Prot protein existence level 1. Forms the portal vertex of the capsid (PubMed:6228056, PubMed:6232391). This portal plays critical roles in head assembly, genome packaging, neck/tail attachment, and genome ejection (Probable). The portal protein multimerizes as a single ring-shaped homododecamer arranged around a central channel (PubMed:6232391). Binds to the terminase subunits to form the packaging machine (PubMed:7799432). From Escherichia phage lambda (Bacteriophage lambda).
   6193..6209    -  protein_bind   lac operator: The lac repressor binds to the lac operator to inhibit transcription in E. coli. This inhibition can be relieved by adding lactose or isopropyl-β-D-thiogalactopyranoside (IPTG). lac repressor encoded by lacI
   6217..6247    -  promoter       lac promoter: promoter for the E. coli lac operon
   6262..6283    -  protein_bind   CAP binding site: CAP binding activates transcription in the presence of cAMP. E. coli catabolite activator protein
   6296..6388    -  CDS            lacI (fragment): lac repressor; lacI; The lac repressor binds to the lac operator to inhibit transcription in E. coli. This inhibition can be relieved by adding lactose or isopropyl-β-D-thiogalactopyranoside (IPTG).
   6571..7159    -  rep_origin     ori: high-copy-number ColE1/pMB1/pBR322/pUC origin of replication
   7330..8190    -  CDS            AmpR: β-lactamase; bla; confers resistance to ampicillin, carbenicillin, and related antibiotics
   8191..8295    -  promoter       AmpR promoter: bla
   8348..8776    -  rep_origin     f1 ori (sequence partly withheld): f1 bacteriophage origin of replication; arrow indicates direction of (+) strand synthesis
   8781..19      -  CDS            lacZα (fragment) (across the origin): LacZα fragment of β-galactosidase; lacZ fragment
>Addgene plasmid #238239 | PB_TetON_mCherry_P2AT2A_GFP-nb | addgene full sequence | sequence record 474521 | Addgene NGS Result
GTAAAACGACGGCCAGTGAGCGCGCCTCGTTCATTCACGTTTTTGAACCCGTGGAGGACGGGCAGACTCG
CGGTGCAAATGTGTTTTACAGCGTGATGGAGCAGATGAAGATGCTCGACACGCTGCAGAACACGCAGCTA
GATTAACCCTAGAAAGATAATCATATTGTGACGTACGTTAAAGATAATCATGTGTAAAATTGACGCATGT
GTTTTATCGGTCTGTATATCGAGGTTTATTTATTAATTTGAATAGATATTAAGTTTTATTATATTTACAC
TTACATACTAATAATAAATTCAACAAACAATTTATTTATGTTTATTTATTTATTAAAAAAAACAAAAACT
CAAAATTTCTTCTATAAAGTAACAAAACTTTTATGAGGGACAGCCCCCCCCCAAAGCCCCCAGGGATGTA
ATTACGTCCCTCCCCCGCTAGGGGGCAGCAGCGAGCCGCCCGGGGCTCCGCTCCGGTCCGGCGCTCCCCC
CGCATCCCCGAGCCGGCAGCGTGCGGGGACAGCCCGGGCACGGGGAAGGTGGCACGGGATCGCTTTCCTC
TGAACGCTTCTCGCTGCTCTTTGAGCCTGCAGACACCTGGGGGGATACGGGGAAAAGGCCTCCACGGCCA
CTAGTCTTTCGTCTTCAAGAATTCCTCGAGTTTACTCCCTATCAGTGATAGAGAACGTATGAAGAGTTTA
CTCCCTATCAGTGATAGAGAACGTATGCAGACTTTACTCCCTATCAGTGATAGAGAACGTATAAGGAGTT
TACTCCCTATCAGTGATAGAGAACGTATGACCAGTTTACTCCCTATCAGTGATAGAGAACGTATCTACAG
TTTACTCCCTATCAGTGATAGAGAACGTATATCCAGTTTACTCCCTATCAGTGATAGAGAACGTATAAGC
TTTAGGCGTGTACGGTGGGCGCCTATAAAAGCAGAGCTCGTTTAGTGAACCGTCAGATCGCCTGGAGCAA
TTCCACAACACTTTTGTCTTATACCAACTTTCCGTACCACTTCCTACCCTCGTAAAGGTCTAGAGCTAGC
CACCATGGTTTCCAAAGGAGAGGAGGATAATATGGCTATAATTAAAGAGTTTATGCGGTTCAAGGTGCAT
ATGGAGGGATCTGTGAACGGTCACGAGTTCGAAATCGAGGGCGAAGGCGAGGGGCGACCCTATGAAGGGA
CACAGACGGCCAAACTGAAGGTGACCAAGGGTGGCCCCCTGCCTTTCGCCTGGGACATCCTGTCACCCCA
GTTTATGTACGGCTCTAAGGCTTACGTTAAGCACCCTGCCGATATTCCGGACTACTTGAAACTGAGCTTC
CCTGAAGGGTTCAAGTGGGAACGGGTAATGAATTTTGAGGATGGCGGTGTAGTCACAGTTACCCAGGACA
GCTCTCTTCAGGACGGAGAATTTATCTATAAGGTTAAACTTCGGGGCACTAACTTCCCATCAGACGGCCC
CGTGATGCAGAAGAAAACTATGGGCTGGGAAGCCAGCTCAGAACGCATGTATCCCGAGGACGGAGCACTG
AAGGGAGAAATCAAGCAGCGACTCAAGCTGAAGGATGGGGGACATTATGATGCTGAGGTCAAAACCACCT
ATAAGGCCAAGAAACCCGTTCAGCTTCCTGGGGCATACAACGTGAATATCAAACTGGATATTACATCCCA
TAACGAAGACTATACCATCGTGGAACAGTACGAGCGGGCCGAGGGCAGACATAGCACAGGGGGCATGGAT
GAATTGTACAAGGGAAGCGGAGCTACTAACTTCAGCCTGCTGAAGCAGGCTGGAGACGTGGAGGAGAACC
CTGGACCTGGAAGCGGAGAGGGCAGAGGAAGTCTTCTAACATGCGGTGACGTGGAGGAGAATCCCGGCCC
ATATCCGTACGACGTACCAGACTACGCACCTAAGAAGAAGAGGAAGGTTGGGGGAGGCGGCAGTGGCGGA
GGGGGATCTATGGCTCAGGTGCAGCTGGTGGAATCTGGCGGCAGACTGGTGCAGGCCGGCGATAGCCTGA
GACTGTCTTGTGCCGCCAGCGGCAGAACCTTCAGCACATCTGCCATGGCCTGGTTCAGACAGGCCCCTGG
CCGCGAGAGGGAATTTGTGGCCGCCATCACATGGACCGTGGGCAACACCATCCTGGGCGACAGCGTGAAG
GGCCGGTTCACCATCAGCCGGGACAGAGCCAAGAACACCGTGGACCTCCAGATGGACAACCTGGAACCCG
AGGACACCGCCGTGTACTACTGCTCCGCCAGATCCAGAGGCTACGTGCTGTCCGTGCTGCGGAGCGTGGA
CAGCTACGATTATTGGGGCCAGGGCACCCAAGTGACCGTGTCTGGCGGCGGAGGAAGCGGAGGCGGAGGA
TCTTAGTGTACAAGACCGGTTGACCGGTTAGTAATGAGTTTAAACGGGGGAGGAAGACCGGTTGACCGGT
TAGTAATGAGTTTAAACGGGGGAGGCTAACTGAAACACGGAAGGAGACAATACCGGAAGGAACCCGCGCT
ATGACGGCAATAAAAAGACAGAATAAAACGCACGGGTGTTGGGTCGTTTGTTCATAAACGCGGGGTTCGG
TCCCAGGGCTGGCACTCTGTCGATACCCCACCGAGACCCCATTGGGGCCAATACGCCCGCGTTTCTTCCT
TTTCCCCACCCCACCCCCCAAGTTCGGGTGAAGGCCCAGGGCTCGCAGCCAACGTCGGGGCGGCAGGCCC
TGCCATAGCAGATCTGCGAAATCGGATCCAGCTGAATCTAAGTGGATCTGCGATCGCTCCGGTGCCCGTC
AGTGGGCAGAGCGCACATCGCCCACAGTCCCCGAGAAGTTGGGGGGAGGGGTCGGCAATTGAACGGGTGC
CTAGAGAAGGTGGCGCGGGGTAAACTGGGAAAGTGATGTCGTGTACTGGCTCCGCCTTTTTCCCGAGGGT
GGGGGAGAACCGTATATAAGTGCAGTAGTCGCCGTGAACGTTCTTTTTCGCAACGGGTTTGCCGCCAGAA
CACAGCTGAAGCTTCGAGGGGCTCGCATCTCTCCTTCACGCGCCCGCCGCCCTACCTGAGGCCGCCATCC
ACGCCGGTTGAGTCGCGTTCTGCCGCCTCCCGCCTGTGGTGCCTCCTGAACTGCGTCCGCCGTCTAGGTA
AGTTTAAAGCTCAGGTCGAGACCGGGCCTTTGTCCGGCGCTCCCTTGGAGCCTACCTAGACTCAGCCGGC
TCTCCACGCTTTGCCTGACCCTGCTTGCTCAACTCTACGTCTTTGTTTCGTTTTCTGTTCTGCGCCGTTA
CAGATCTAAGCTGTGACCGGCGCCTACTCTAGAGCCGCCATGTCTAGACTGGACAAGAGCAAAGTCATAA
ACTCTGCTCTGGAATTACTCAATGGAGTCGGTATCGAAGGCCTGACGACAAGGAAACTCGCTCAAAAGCT
GGGAGTTGAGCAGCCTACCCTGTACTGGCACGTGAAGAACAAGCGGGCCCTGCTCGATGCCCTGCCAATC
GAGATGCTGGACAGGCATCATACCCACTCCTGCCCCCTGGAAGGCGAGTCATGGCAAGACTTTCTGCGGA
ACAACGCCAAGTCATACCGCTGTGCTCTCCTCTCACATCGCGACGGGGCTAAAGTGCATCTCGGCACCCG
CCCAACAGAGAAACAGTACGAAACCCTGGAAAATCAGCTCGCGTTCCTGTGTCAGCAAGGCTTCTCCCTG
GAGAACGCACTGTACGCTCTGTCCGCCGTGGGCCACTTTACACTGGGCTGCGTATTGGAGGAACAGGAGC
ATCAAGTAGCAAAAGAGGAAAGAGAGACACCTACCACCGATTCTATGCCCCCACTTCTGAAACAAGCAAT
TGAGCTGTTCGACCGGCAGGGAGCCGAACCTGCCTTCCTTTTCGGCCTGGAACTAATCATATGTGGCCTG
GAGAAACAGCTAAAGTGCGAAAGCGGCGGGCCGACCGACGCCCTTGACGATTTTGACTTAGACATGCTCC
CAGCCGATGCCCTTGACGACTTTGACCTTGATATGCTGCCTGCTGACGCTCTTGACGATTTTGACCTTGA
CATGCTCCCCGGGGAGGGCAGAGGAAGTCTTCTAACATGCGGTGACGTGGAGGAGAATCCCGGCCCTATG
ACCGAGTACAAGCCCACGGTGCGCCTCGCCACCCGCGACGACGTCCCCAGGGCCGTACGCACCCTCGCCG
CCGCGTTCGCCGACTACCCCGCCACGCGCCACACCGTCGATCCGGACCGCCACATCGAGCGGGTCACCGA
GCTGCAAGAACTCTTCCTCACGCGCGTCGGGCTCGACATCGGCAAGGTGTGGGTCGCGGACGACGGCGCC
GCGGTGGCGGTCTGGACCACGCCGGAGAGCGTCGAAGCGGGGGCGGTGTTCGCCGAGATCGGCCCGCGCA
TGGCCGAGTTGAGCGGTTCCCGGCTGGCCGCGCAGCAACAGATGGAAGGCCTCCTGGCGCCGCACCGGCC
CAAGGAGCCCGCGTGGTTCCTGGCCACCGTCGGCGTCTCGCCCGACCACCAGGGCAAGGGTCTGGGCAGC
GCCGTCGTGCTCCCCGGAGTGGAGGCGGCCGAGCGCGCCGGGGTGCCCGCCTTCCTGGAGACCTCCGCGC
CCCGCAACCTCCCCTTCTACGAGCGGCTCGGCTTCACCGTCACCGCCGACGTCGAGGTGCCCGAAGGACC
GCGCACCTGGTGCATGACCCGCAAGCCCGGTGCCTGAAATCAACCTCTGGATTACAAAATTTGTGGGTAA
ACTTGTTTATTGCAGCTTATAATGGTTACAAATAAAGCAATAGCATCACAAATTTCACAAATAAAGCATT
TTTTTCACTGCATTCTAGTTGTGGTTTGTCCAAACTCATCAATGTATCTTATCATGTCTGGAATTGACTC
AAATGATGTCAATTAGTCTATCAGAAGCTCATCTGGTCTCCCTTCCGGGGGACAAGACATCCCTGTTTAA
TATTTAAACAGCAGTGTTCCCAAACTGGGTTCTTATATCCCTTGCTCTGGTCAACCAGGTTGCAGGGTTT
CCTGTCCTCACAGGAACGAAGTCCCTAAAGAAACAGTGGCAGCCAGGTTTAGCCCCGGAATTGACTGGAT
TCCTTTTTTAGGGCCCATTGGTATGGCTTTTTCCCCGTATCCCCCCAGGTGTCTGCAGGCTCAAAGAGCA
GCGAGAAGCGTTCAGAGGAAAGCGATCCCGTGCCACCTTCCCCGTGCCCGGGCTGTCCCCGCACGCTGCC
GGCTCGGGGATGCGGGGGGAGCGCCGGACCGGAGCGGAGCCCCGGGCGGCTCGCTGCTGCCCCCTAGCGG
GGGAGGGACGTAATTACATCCCTGGGGGCTTTGGGGGGGGGCTGTCCCTGATATCTATAACAAGAAAATA
TATATATAATAAGTTATCACGTAAGTAGAACATGAAATAACAATATAATTATCGTATGAGTTAAATCTTA
AAAGTCACGTAAAAGATAATCATGCGTCATTTTGACTCACGCGGTCGTTATAGTTCAAAATCAGTGACAC
TTACCGCATTGACAAGCACGCCTCACGGGAGCTCCAAGCGGCGACTGAGATGTCCTAAATGCACAGCGAC
GGATTCGCGCTATTTAGAAAGAGAGAGCAATATTTCAAGAATGCATGCGTCAATTTTACGCAGACTATCT
TTCTAGGGTTAATCTAGCTGCATCAGGATCATATCGTCGGGTCTTTTTTCCGGCTCAGTCATCGCCCAAG
CTGGCGCTATCTGGGCATCGGGGAGGAAGAAGCCCGTGCCTTTTCCCGCGAGGTTGAAGCGGCATGGAAA
GAGTTTGCCGAGGATGACTGCTGCTGCATTGACGTTGAGCGAAAACGCACGTTTACCATGATGATTCGGG
AAGGTGTGGCCATGCACGCCTTTAACGGTGAACTGTTCGTTCAGGCCACCTGGGATACCAGTTCGTCGCG
GCTTTTCCGGACACAGTTCCGGATGGTCAGCCCGAAGCGCATCAGCAACCCGAACAATACCGGCGACAGC
CGGAACTGCCGTGCCGGTGTGCAGATTAATGACAGCGGTGCGGCGCTGGGATATTACGTCAGCGAGGACG
GGTATCCTGGCTGGATGCCGCAGAAATGGACATGGATACCCCGTGAGTTACCCGGCGGGCGCGCTTGGCG
TAATCATGGTCATAGCTGTTTCCTGTGTGAAATTGTTATCCGCTCACAATTCCACACAACATACGAGCCG
GAAGCATAAAGTGTAAAGCCTGGGGTGCCTAATGAGTGAGCTAACTCACATTAATTGCGTTGCGCTCACT
GCCCGCTTTCCAGTCGGGAAACCTGTCGTGCCAGCTGCATTAATGAATCGGCCAACGCGCGGGGAGAGGC
GGTTTGCGTATTGGGCGCTCTTCCGCTTCCTCGCTCACTGACTCGCTGCGCTCGGTCGTTCGGCTGCGGC
GAGCGGTATCAGCTCACTCAAAGGCGGTAATACGGTTATCCACAGAATCAGGGGATAACGCAGGAAAGAA
CATGTGAGCAAAAGGCCAGCAAAAGGCCAGGAACCGTAAAAAGGCCGCGTTGCTGGCGTTTTTCCATAGG
CTCCGCCCCCCTGACGAGCATCACAAAAATCGACGCTCAAGTCAGAGGTGGCGAAACCCGACAGGACTAT
AAAGATACCAGGCGTTTCCCCCTGGAAGCTCCCTCGTGCGCTCTCCTGTTCCGACCCTGCCGCTTACCGG
ATACCTGTCCGCCTTTCTCCCTTCGGGAAGCGTGGCGCTTTCTCATAGCTCACGCTGTAGGTATCTCAGT
TCGGTGTAGGTCGTTCGCTCCAAGCTGGGCTGTGTGCACGAACCCCCCGTTCAGCCCGACCGCTGCGCCT
TATCCGGTAACTATCGTCTTGAGTCCAACCCGGTAAGACACGACTTATCGCCACTGGCAGCAGCCACTGG
TAACAGGATTAGCAGAGCGAGGTATGTAGGCGGTGCTACAGAGTTCTTGAAGTGGTGGCCTAACTACGGC
TACACTAGAAGAACAGTATTTGGTATCTGCGCTCTGCTGAAGCCAGTTACCTTCGGAAAAAGAGTTGGTA
GCTCTTGATCCGGCAAACAAACCACCGCTGGTAGCGGTGGTTTTTTTGTTTGCAAGCAGCAGATTACGCG
CAGAAAAAAAGGATCTCAAGAAGATCCTTTGATCTTTTCTACGGGGTCTGACGCTCAGTGGAACGAAAAC
TCACGTTAAGGGATTTTGGTCATGAGATTATCAAAAAGGATCTTCACCTAGATCCTTTTAAATTAAAAAT
GAAGTTTTAAATCAATCTAAAGTATATATGAGTAAACTTGGTCTGACAGTTACCAATGCTTAATCAGTGA
GGCACCTATCTCAGCGATCTGTCTATTTCGTTCATCCATAGTTGCCTGACTCCCCGTCGTGTAGATAACT
ACGATACGGGAGGGCTTACCATCTGGCCCCAGTGCTGCAATGATACCGCGAGACCCACGCTCACCGGCTC
CAGATTTATCAGCAATAAACCAGCCAGCCGGAAGGGCCGAGCGCAGAAGTGGTCCTGCAACTTTATCCGC
CTCCATCCAGTCTATTAATTGTTGCCGGGAAGCTAGAGTAAGTAGTTCGCCAGTTAATAGTTTGCGCAAC
GTTGTTGCCATTGCTACAGGCATCGTGGTGTCACGCTCGTCGTTTGGTATGGCTTCATTCAGCTCCGGTT
CCCAACGATCAAGGCGAGTTACATGATCCCCCATGTTGTGCAAAAAAGCGGTTAGCTCCTTCGGTCCTCC
GATCGTTGTCAGAAGTAAGTTGGCCGCAGTGTTATCACTCATGGTTATGGCAGCACTGCATAATTCTCTT
ACTGTCATGCCATCCGTAAGATGCTTTTCTGTGACTGGTGAGTACTCAACCAAGTCATTCTGAGAATAGT
GTATGCGGCGACCGAGTTGCTCTTGCCCGGCGTCAATACGGGATAATACCGCGCCACATAGCAGAACTTT
AAAAGTGCTCATCATTGGAAAACGTTCTTCGGGGCGAAAACTCTCAAGGATCTTACCGCTGTTGAGATCC
AGTTCGATGTAACCCACTCGTGCACCCAACTGATCTTCAGCATCTTTTACTTTCACCAGCGTTTCTGGGT
GAGCAAAAACAGGAAGGCAAAATGCCGCAAAAAAGGGAATAAGGGCGACACGGAAATGTTGAATACTCAT
ACTCTTCCTTTTTCAATATTATTGAAGCATTTATCAGGGTTATTGTCTCATGAGCGGATACATATTTGAA
TGTATTTAGAAAAATAAACAAATAGGGGTTCCGCGCACATTTCCCCGAAAAGTGCCACCTAAATTGTAAG
CGTTAATATTTTGTTAAAATTCGCGTTAAATTTTTGTTAAATCAGCTCATTTTTTAACCAATAGGCCGAA
ATCGGCAAAATCCCTTATAAATCAAAAGAATAGACCGAGATAGGGT
[37 nt withheld, positions 8447-8483]
AAAGAACGTGGACTCCAACGTCAAAGG
[49 nt withheld, positions 8511-8559]
T
[91 nt withheld, positions 8561-8651]
G
[124 nt withheld, positions 8653-8776]
CCCATTCGCCATTCAGGCTGCGCAACTGTTGGGAAGGGCGATCGGTGCGGGCCTCTTCGCTATTACGCCA
GCTGGCGAAAGGGGGATGTGCTGCAAGGCGATTAAGTTGGGTAACGCCAGGGTTTTCCCAGTCACGACGT
T
